Addgene plasmid #116898: pFGL1258
Purpose: TetOFF:GFP:CenpA (centromere marker)
Depositing lab: Naweed Naqvi. Publication: Cellular Dynamics and Genomic Identity of Centromeres in Cereal Blast Fungus. Yadav V, Yang F, Reza MH, Liu S, Valent B, Sanyal K, Naqvi NI. MBio. 2019 Jul 30;10(4). pii: mBio.01581-19. doi: 10.1128/mBio.01581-19. PubMed 31363034.
Backbone
  Vector backbone: pFGL125_TetGFP(Hyg)
  Backbone manufacturer: Naweed Lab
  Backbone size w/o insert (bp): 11398
  Total vector size (bp): 13113
  Modifications to backbone: CenpA was introduced.
  Vector type: Fungal expression (in Magnaporthe oryzae)
  Selectable markers: Hygromycin
Growth in bacteria
  Bacterial resistance: Kanamycin, 50 μg/mL
  Growth temperature: 37°C
  Growth strain: DH5alpha
  Copy number: Unknown
Gene/Insert 1
  Gene/Insert name: CenpA promoter region
  Species: Magnaporthe oryzae
  Insert size (bp): 809
  Cloning method: Restriction Enzyme; 5′ cloning site EcoR I (not destroyed); 3′ cloning site EcoR I (not destroyed)
  Sequencing primers: 5′ ggtGAATTCagtcgcaggtacatctcatta; 3′ gtgGAATTCtttatgtcggtttctatatggtttc
Gene/Insert 2
  Gene/Insert name: CenpA
  Species: Magnaporthe oryzae
  Insert size (bp): 930
  Cloning method: Restriction Enzyme; 5′ cloning site BamH I (not destroyed); 3′ cloning site Xba I (not destroyed)
  Sequencing primers: 5′ ATAggatccCCACCACAAAAAGTAAAGAAGG; 3′ gttTCTAGAaaagcagtccccagagtaactt
Terms and licenses: Academic/Nonprofit Terms; Industry Terms: Not Available to Industry
How to cite: pFGL1258 was a gift from Naweed Naqvi (Addgene plasmid # 116898 ; http://n2t.net/addgene:116898 ; RRID:Addgene_116898)
