[The description below was written by a language model from this plasmid's Addgene catalogue record and pLannotate feature annotations shown in this document.]
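Description:
pFGL1258 is a binary T-DNA vector of about 13.1 kb for fungal expression in the rice blast fungus Magnaporthe oryzae, built on the pFGL125_TetGFP(Hyg) backbone. The annotated left and right nopaline-type T-DNA border repeats, together with the pVS1 replication and stability functions (RepA, StaA, oriV), point to delivery through Agrobacterium, although the record does not state the transformation route. A ColE1/pBR322-type origin with the bom region supports propagation in E. coli under kanamycin selection. Fungal transformants are selected with hygromycin, conferred by a hygromycin phosphotransferase gene flanked by the Aspergillus nidulans trpC promoter and terminator.

The payload is a Tet-OFF cassette controlling a GFP-tagged centromeric histone. An 809 bp fragment of the M. oryzae CenpA promoter region lies immediately upstream of a TetR-based reading frame that ends in a NOS terminator. A short adjoining segment was matched by the annotation software to a fragment of lambda cI; it may be the activation portion of a tetracycline-controlled transactivator, but the record does not identify it. After the oppositely oriented hygromycin marker comes a tet operator-containing promoter region followed by EGFP and then the 930 bp M. oryzae CenpA insert. The software labelled part of this insert by homology to fission yeast cnp1. In this layout the transactivator would drive GFP-CenpA expression, and tetracycline-class drugs would shut it off. Placing native CenpA promoter sequence and CenpA coding sequence at either end of the cassette may allow targeted integration at the endogenous locus, though this is not stated. The listed purpose is a regulatable fluorescent centromere marker, and the construct is associated with work on centromere dynamics and identity in the blast fungus.
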