Features (pLannotate 1.2.2; 24 found; start..end, strand, type, name):
    815..1435    +  CDS            tetR: TETR2_ECOLX - Experimental evidence at protein level: Swiss-Prot protein existence level 1. TetR is the repressor of the tetracycline resistance element; its N-terminal region forms a helix-turn-helix structure and binds DNA. Binding of tetracycline to TetR reduces the repressor affinity for the tetracycline resistance gene (tetA) promoter operator sites. From Escherichia coli.
   1463..1588    +  CDS            cI (fragment): RPC1_LAMBD - Experimental evidence at protein level: Swiss-Prot protein existence level 1. Acts as a transcriptional repressor that allows virus to establish and maintain latency. Prevents both the viral DNA replication and the exit programs. Clamps the two operator OL (operator left made of OL1, OL2 and OL3 sites) and OR (operator right made of OR1, OR2 and OR3 sites) together by binding to them and arranging the intervening DNA in a loop. This step allows repression of lytic pR and pL promoters by binding to OL1, OL2, OR1 and OR2 simultaneously. The binding of cI on OR2 additionally activate
   1696..1948    +  terminator     NOS terminator: nopaline synthase terminator and poly(A) signal
   1991..2561    -  terminator     trpC terminator: trpC; transcription terminator from the Aspergillus nidulans trpC gene
   2598..3623    -  CDS            HygR: hygromycin B phosphotransferase confers resistance to hygromycin
   3628..3980    -  promoter       trpC promoter: promoter for Aspergillus nidulans trpC
   4288..4306    +  protein_bind   tet operator: bacterial operator O1 for the tetR and tetA genes tetracycline repressor TetR
   4370..4397    -  promoter       tetR/tetA promoters (fragment): tetR; overlapping promoters for bacterial tetR and tetA
   4494..4512    +  protein_bind   tet operator: bacterial operator O1 for the tetR and tetA genes tetracycline repressor TetR
   4657..5373    +  CDS            EGFP: EGFP is a basic (constitutively fluorescent) green fluorescent protein published in 1996, derived from Aequorea victoria. It is reported to be a rapidly-maturing weak dimer with moderate acid sensitivity.
   5534..5866    +  CDS            cnp1 (fragment): CENPA_SCHPO - Also known as sim2. Experimental evidence at protein level: Swiss-Prot protein existence level 1. Histone H3-like variant which exclusively replaces conventional H3 in the nucleosome core of centromeric chromatin at the inner plate of the kinetochore. Required for recruitment and assembly of kinetochore proteins, mitotic progression and chromosome segregation. May serve as an epigenetic mark that propagates centromere identity through replication and cell division. From Schizosaccharomyces pombe (strain 972 / ATCC 24843) (Fission yeast).
   6307..6336    +  misc_feature   MCS (fragment): pUC18/19 multiple cloning site
   6339..6493    +  CDS            lacZα (fragment): LacZα fragment of β-galactosidase; lacZ fragment
   6559..6583    +  misc_feature   RB T-DNA repeat: right border repeat from nopaline C58 T-DNA
   6923..7324    +  CDS            Y4CG_SINFN (fragment): Protein inferred from homology: Swiss-Prot protein existence level 3. From Sinorhizobium fredii (strain NBRC 101917 / NGR234).
   7884..8513    +  CDS            pVS1 StaA: stability protein from the Pseudomonas plasmid pVS1 (Heeb et al., 2000)
   8942..10015   +  CDS            pVS1 RepA: replication protein from the Pseudomonas plasmid pVS1 (Heeb et al., 2000)
  10081..10275   +  rep_origin     pVS1 oriV: origin of replication for the Pseudomonas plasmid pVS1 (Heeb et al., 2000)
  10478..10517   +  CDS            rop (fragment): Rop protein, which maintains plasmids at low copy number; rop
  10619..10759   +  misc_feature   bom: basis of mobility region from pBR322
  10945..11533   -  rep_origin     ori: high-copy-number ColE1/pMB1/pBR322/pUC origin of replication
  11620..12414   -  CDS            KanR: aminoglycoside phosphotransferase; aphA-3; confers resistance to kanamycin
  12839..12863   +  misc_feature   LB T-DNA repeat: left border repeat from nopaline C58 T-DNA
  12941..13115   -  polyA_signal   CaMV poly(A) signal: cauliflower mosaic virus polyadenylation signal
>Addgene plasmid #116898 | pFGL1258 | addgene full sequence | sequence record 232123 | Addgene NGS Result
CTCGAGAATTCAGTCGCAGGTACATCTCATTATTGGATTGTTGACTTGACAGCTTGGGGGTTATATCGTC
GGGGCAGATGTGACAGTTGGATTGCACACGGCCATTGGCGCCTGCCAACCATCCGACCCACTTTTACAAC
CGCCATACTGAGGAAGGAGGGAATGAGGCGTGTCAAGGCAACTGGATCTATCGATTAGATAGATTATGTG
AGAAACAAGCATTCGTGTATCAACGCGTAGGCGAAGCTGGGAGTTTTCTCTTCTTTCTTTTTCTTTCGCC
CCATCAATTGTAGATTTTCACACGAGAAAACCATTTCGCGGCTTTGGTACCCGGAAGTGACTGCTGATTA
ACCAAAAGTGACCCCTTGTCAAAATCAGCGGCTGGTGGGGGTGTCAATTAACAGAAACGCGCTAGGTCGT
GGTAAGTCGCGTTGCCAGCCCCCTGATTTTCGCATCCAGCGCGTGTGCCCATATTGAAGATATCGATTAC
AATTACCCCAAGCGCTTTGCACTTGCGGTACTCTTTTCTTTGTACCATTCACTCAACCATCTATCCTCCG
AATTGACCTTCCGTAACATCTCATTTACCAACAAACAAACCAAACACTCACTCGATCTATCCGACTGGCT
TCCAAGAAGGGCGCCACATATCTGCCCCTGTTTAATTTGCAATTAAAGAGTTCCCCCAGCTCCTCCCGCC
TTAATCGGCTCGAACAAGTACCACAGCCAAGCTACCATCGAGCTCGCTCTCACATAGCTCAGGCCGAGCG
CCCACCCAACCCAGAAACCATATAGAAACCGACATAAAGAATTCATGGCCCGCCTGGATAAGTCAAAGGT
CATCAACTCTGCCTTGGAGCTGCTGAACGAGGTCGGCATCGAGGGTCTCACAACGAGGAAGCTGGCCCAG
AAGCTGGGTGTCGAGCAGCCAACCCTCTACTGGCACGTCAAGAACAAGCGCGCCCTCCTGGACGCCCTCG
CCATCGAGATGCTGGACCGCCACCACACCCACTTCTGCCCCCTGGAGGGCGAGAGCTGGCAGGACTTCCT
GCGCAACAACGCCAAGAGCTTCAGGTGCGCCCTCCTGAGCCACAGGGACGGCGCCAAGGTCCACCTCGGC
ACCCGCCCCACCGAGAAGCAGTACGAGACCCTGGAGAACCAGCTCGCCTTCCTGTGCCAGCAGGGCTTCA
GCCTGGAGAACGCCCTCTACGCCCTGAGCGCCGTCGGTCACTTCACCCTGGGTTGCGTCCTGGAGGACCA
GGAGCACCAGGTCGCCAAGGAAGAGCGCGAGACCCCGACCACCGACAGCATGCCCCCGCTCCTGCGCCAG
GCCATCGAGCTGTTCGACCACCAGGGTGCCGAGCCCGCCTTCCTGTTCGGCCTTGAGCTTATCATCTGCG
GCCTGGAGAAGCAGCTGAAGTGCGAGAGCGGCTCGCCCAAGAAGAAGCGCAAGGTCGAGGGCAGCGTCAG
CATGCAGCCAAGCCTCAGGAGCGAGTACGAGTACCCGGTCTTCAGCCACGTCCAGGCCGGCATGTTCAGC
CCCGAGCTGCGCACCTTCACCAAGGGTGACGCCGAGCGCTGGGTCAGCGGCTCGCCGGCCGACGCCCTGG
ATGATTTCGACCTGGATATGCTCCCTGCCGACGCCCTGGACGACTTCGACCTGGATATGCTGTGAGGCGC
GGCCGGCCGCCCGGCGATCGTTCAAACATTTGGCAATAAAGTTTCTTAAGATTGAATCCTGTTGCCGGTC
TTGCGATGATTATCATATAATTTCTGTTGAATTACGTTAAGCATGTAATAATTAACATGTAATGCATGAC
GTTATTTATGAGATGGGTTTTTATGATTAGAGTCCCGCAATTATACATTTAATACGCGATAGAAAACAAA
ATATAGCGCGCAAACTAGGATAAATTATCGCGCGCGGTGTCATCTATGTTACTAGATCCGATGATAAGCT
GTCAAACATGAGAATTGCGGCCGCGTCGACAAGAAGGATTACCTCTAAACAAGTGTACCTGTGCATTCTG
GGTAAACGACTCATAGGAGAGTTGTAAAAAAGTTTCGGCCGGCGTATTGGGTGTTACGGAGCATTCACTA
GGCAACCATGCATGGTTACTATTGTATACCCATCTTAGTAGGAATGATTTTCGAGGTTTATACCTACGAT
GAATGTGTGTCCTGTAGGCTTGAGAGTTCAAGGAAGAAACAGTGCAATTATCTTTGCGAACCCAGGGGCT
GGTGACGGAATTTTCATAGTCAAGCTATCAGAGTAAAGAAGAGGAGCATGTCAAAGTACAATTAGAGACA
AATATATAGTCGCGTGGAGCCAAGAGCGGATTCCTCAGTCTCGTAGGTCTCTTGACGACCGTTGATCTGC
TTGATCTCGTCTCCCGAAAATGAAAATAGACTCTGCTAAGCTATTCTTCTGCTTCGCCGGAGCCTGAAGG
GCGTACTAGGGTTGCGAGGTCCAATGCATTAATGCATTGCAGATGAGCTGTATCTGGAAGAGGTAAACCC
GAAACGCATTTTATTCTTGTTGACATGGAGCTATTAAATCACTAGAATTACTCGACTGGTTCCGGTCGGC
ATCTACTCTATTTCTTTGCCCTCGGACGAGTGCTGGGGCGTCGGTTTCCACTATCGGCGAGTACTTCTAC
ACAGCCATCGGTCCAGACGGCCGCGCTTCTGCGGGCGATTTGTGTACGCCCGACAGTCCCGGCTCCGGAT
CGGACGATTGCGTCGCATCGACCCTGCGCCCAAGCTGCATCATCGAAATTGCCGTCAACCAAGCTCTGAT
AGAGTTGGTCAAGACCAATGCGGAGCATATACGCCCGGAGTCGTGGCGATCCTGCAAGCTCCGGATGCCT
CCGCTCGAAGTAGCGCGTCTGCTGCTCCATACAAGCCAACCACGGCCTCCAGAAGAAGATGTTGGCGACC
TCGTATTGGGAATCCCCGAACATCGCCTCGCTCCAGTCAATGACCGCTGTTATGCGGCCATTGTCCGTCA
GGACATTGTTGGAGCCGAAATCCGCGTGCACGAGGTGCCGGACTTCGGGGCAGTCCTCGGCCCAAAGCAT
CAGCTCATCGAGAGCCTGCGCGACGGACGCACTGACGGTGTCGTCCATCACAGTTTGCCAGTGATACACA
TGGGGATCAGCAATCGCGCATATGAAATCACGCCATGTAGTGTATTGACCGATTCCTTGCGGTCCGAATG
GGCCGAACCCGCTCGTCTGGCTAAGATCGGCCGCAGCGATCGCATCCATAGCCTCCGCGACCGGTTGTAG
AACAGCGGGCAGTTCGGTTTCAGGCAGGTCTTGCAACGTGACACCCTGTGAACGGCGGGAGATGCAATAG
GTCAGGCTCTCGCTAAACTCCCCAATGTCAAGCACTTCCGGAATCGGGAGCGCGGCCGATGCAAAGTGCC
GATAAACATAACGATCTTTGTAGAAACCATCGGCGCAGCTATTTACCCGCAGGACATATCCACGCCCTCC
TACATCGAAGCTGAAAGCACGAGATTCTTCGCCCTCCGAGAGCTGCATCAGGTCGGAGACGCTGTCGAAC
TTTTCGATCAGAAACTTCTCGACAGACGTCGCGGTGAGTTCAGGCTTTTTCATTTGGATGCTTGGGTAGA
ATAGGTAAGTCAGATTGAATCTGAAATAAAGGGAGGAAGGGCGAACTTAAGAAGGTATGACCGGGTCGTC
CACTTACCTTGCTTGACAAACGCACCAAGTTATCGTGCACCAAGCAGCAGATGATAATAATGTCCTCGTT
CCTGTCTGCTAATAAGAGTCACACTTCGAGCGCCGCCGCTACTGCTACAAGTGGGGCTGATCTGACCAGT
TGCCTAAATGAACCATCTTGTCAAACGACACAAATTTTGTGCTCACCGCCTGGACGACTAAACCAAAATA
GGCATTCATTGTTGACCTCCACTAGCTCCAGCCAAGCCCAAAAAGTGCTCCTTCAATATCCTCGACTCTA
GATAAATCATTCCACTCAACATTCAGGCTCCTCTGCGCACGTAAAGTGCCAAAGGCAATACCCTGCTCGG
TGGAATGCCGCCGGGCTTGTCGATTTTACGCACATAGGCGCATTCTTGACTTGAAGCGGAGGAGTTCTTC
GTTGCGGGTTACAGTGTTTTAATAAAAGAATGGTCAAATCAAACTGCTAGATATACCTGTCAGACACTCT
AGTTGTTGACCCCTATACTCTTAATACATCAGACAGTACATGCATGTTGCATGATGATGTCGGTACAACT
CCCACTAGACATATCCTACTCTATCATTGATAGAGTGACCCTTCCATAGACATATCCTACTCTATCATTG
ATAGATTGACCCTTCCACTAGGTTCACTTTTCTCTATCATTGATAGGGAGTGGTAAACAATTGATGGACA
AAATCTATCAATGATAGAGAGTGCATGTTACCTAGTATTGTTCTTCTCTATCATTGATAGTGACTTTGCC
TAATCACTTAGCAACTCTATCATTGATAGAGTTCTAGTATTAGCAAGGCCTTTCCTCAGATCCCGATCAA
TCCGACAGCCAAACCTCATCCACTCTCACTTTCACACTCTAACTTATACGATCACTTCTCGCCCGTTCTT
TTGAACATCAAATCAACTACCTTACTTCTATCAATTATGGTGAGCAAGGGCGAGGAGCTGTTCACCGGGG
TGGTGCCCATCCTGGTCGAGCTGGACGGCGACGTAAACGGCCACAAGTTCAGCGTGTCCGGCGAGGGCGA
GGGCGATGCCACCTACGGCAAGCTGACCCTGAAGTTCATCTGCACCACCGGCAAGCTGCCCGTGCCCTGG
CCCACCCTCGTGACCACCCTGACCTACGGCGTGCAGTGCTTCAGCCGCTACCCCGACCACATGAAGCAGC
ACGACTTCTTCAAGTCCGCCATGCCCGAAGGCTACGTCCAGGAGCGCACCATCTTCTTCAAGGACGACGG
CAACTACAAGACCCGCGCCGAGGTGAAGTTCGAGGGCGACACCCTGGTGAACCGCATCGAGCTGAAGGGC
ATCGACTTCAAGGAGGACGGCAACATCCTGGGGCACAAGCTGGAGTACAACTACAACAGCCACAACGTCT
ATATCATGGCCGACAAGCAGAAGAACGGCATCAAGGTGAACTTCAAGATCCGCCACAACATCGAGGACGG
CAGCGTGCAGCTCGCCGACCACTACCAGCAGAACACCCCCATCGGCGACGGCCCCGTGCTGCTGCCCGAC
AACCACTACCTGAGCACCCAGTCCGCCCTGAGCAAAGACCCCAACGAGAAGCGCGATCACATGGTCCTGC
TGGAGTTCGTGACCGCCGCCGGGATCACTCTCGGCATGGACGAGCTGTACAAGGGTACCCGGGGATCCCC
ACCACAAAAAGTAAAGAAGGCAGGGGCCAAAAAAACCGTCCCAGGCGCATCAAGAGACAGCGGGGTAATG
CGTACGTTCCGATTCATTCTCTCGCATCGTGTGTGTGTATATCTAATTCCAGACCAAAACTAACTCCAAT
CCCTCTCTTGACAAAACAGCTGGCGACCCGATCCCACAAAAGAAGTCGAGACGCTATCGCCCGGGCACCC
TCGCTCTGCGCGAGATCAGGCGTTACCAAAAGAGCACCGACCTGCTTATGCGCAAGCTTCCCTTTGCCCG
CCTGGTGCGCGAGGTCGCACTCAGCGTCCGCCCCGTCGACGAGGGCTTCAGGTGGCAGTCTCACGCAATC
CTGGCCCTGCAGGAGGCCGCCGAGGCCTTTTTGGTCAAGCTGTTTGAGGACACGAACCTGTGCGCCATCC
ACGCCAAGCGCGTCACCATCATGCAAAAGGATATACAGCTTGCCAGGCGGATACGTGCCGATGGCATTTG
AGGGACAGATGCTTCTTTTTCTTTTTCTCTTTCTTTTTTTACCTTTGTTTTCAAAAACATGTTGAGATAC
CCAGGATCGTCGGTGGTCTTGCTCGCGGTGGTGTGGGCTTCCGTGGACTGACTTGATTTAAGAGTAGGCT
ACATTATTTACAGCTGCCTCGCTTAATTGGACAAGCTGGATGAGCGATTCTCATGGTGGCGCAGGGCGTT
GTTTGGAGTTATTTTTTGGGGTCAATGTCTAACCGGTGCATACGCAATGTTGACTGGCGTTATTGGATGG
CTTTATATTTTTTTACTTCTTATTTTCTACATTGTATGTAATTTACGGCTTTGATATTTGGGGTGTCGCA
TGGCGATGAGCTGCGGATAGTTTACGGTATAAAACGTAATATACTCATATCGTGAAGTTACTCTGGGGAC
TGCTTTTCTAGAGTCGACCTGCAGGCATGCAAGCTTGGCACTGGCCGTCGTTTTACAACGTCGTGACTGG
GAAAACCCTGGCGTTACCCAACTTAATCGCCTTGCAGCACATCCCCCTTTCGCCAGCTGGCGTAATAGCG
AAGAGGCCCGCACCGATCGCCCTTCCCAACAGTTGCGCAGCCTGAATGGCGAATGCTAGAGCAGCTTGAG
CTTGGATCAGATTGTCGTTTCCCGCCTTCAGTTTAAACTATCAGTGTTTGACAGGATATATTGGCGGGTA
AACCTAAGAGAAAAGAGCGTTTATTAGAATAATCGGATATTTAAAAGGGCGTGAAAAGGTTTATCCGTTG
GTCCATTTGTATGTCCATGCCAACCACAGGGTTCCCCTCGGGATCAAAGTACTTTGATCCAACCCCTCCG
CTGCTATAGTGCAGTCGGCTTCTGACGTTCAGTGCAGCCGTCTTCTGAAAACGACATGTCGCACAAGTCC
TAAGTTACGCGACAGGCTGCCGCCCTGCCCTTTTCCTGGCGTTTTCTTGTCGCGTGTTTTAGTCGCATAA
AGTAGAATACTTGCGACTAGAACCGGAGACATTACGCCATGAACAAGAGCGCCGCCGCTGGCCTGCTGGG
CTATGCCCGCGTCAGCACCGACGACCAGGACTTGACCAACCAACGGGCCGAACTGCACGCGGCCGGCTGC
ACCAAGCTGTTTTCCGAGAAGATCACCGGCACCAGGCGCGACCGCCCGGAGCTGGCCAGGATGCTTGACC
ACCTACGCCCTGGCGACGTTGTGACAGTGACCAGGCTAGACCGCCTGGCCCGCAGCACCCGCGACCTACT
GGACATTGCCGAGCGCATCCAGGAGGCCGGCGCGGGCCTGCGTAGCCTGGCAGAGCCGTGGGCCGACACC
ACCACGCCGGCCGGCCGCATGGTGTTGACCGTGTTCGCCGGCATTGCCGAGTTCGAGCGTTCCCTAATCA
TCGACCGCACCCGGAGCGGGCGCGAGGCCGCCAAGGCCCGAGGCGTGAAGTTTGGCCCCCGCCCTACCCT
CACCCCGGCACAGATCGCGCACGCCCGCGAGCTGATCGACCAGGAAGGCCGCACCGTGAAAGAGGCGGCT
GCACTGCTTGGCGTGCATCGCTCGACCCTGTACCGCGCACTTGAGCGCAGCGAGGAAGTGACGCCCACCG
AGGCCAGGCGGCGCGGTGCCTTCCGTGAGGACGCATTGACCGAGGCCGACGCCCTGGCGGCCGCCGAGAA
TGAACGCCAAGAGGAACAAGCATGAAACCGCACCAGGACGGCCAGGACGAACCGTTTTTCATTACCGAAG
AGATCGAGGCGGAGATGATCGCGGCCGGGTACGTGTTCGAGCCGCCCGCGCACGTCTCAACCGTGCGGCT
GCATGAAATCCTGGCCGGTTTGTCTGATGCCAAGCTGGCGGCCTGGCCGGCCAGCTTGGCCGCTGAAGAA
ACCGAGCGCCGCCGTCTAAAAAGGTGATGTGTATTTGAGTAAAACAGCTTGCGTCATGCGGTCGCTGCGT
ATATGATGCGATGAGTAAATAAACAAATACGCAAGGGGAACGCATGAAGGTTATCGCTGTACTTAACCAG
AAAGGCGGGTCAGGCAAGACGACCATCGCAACCCATCTAGCCCGCGCCCTGCAACTCGCCGGGGCCGATG
TTCTGTTAGTCGATTCCGATCCCCAGGGCAGTGCCCGCGATTGGGCGGCCGTGCGGGAAGATCAACCGCT
AACCGTTGTCGGCATCGACCGCCCGACGATTGACCGCGACGTGAAGGCCATCGGCCGGCGCGACTTCGTA
GTGATCGACGGAGCGCCCCAGGCGGCGGACTTGGCTGTGTCCGCGATCAAGGCAGCCGACTTCGTGCTGA
TTCCGGTGCAGCCAAGCCCTTACGACATATGGGCCACCGCCGACCTGGTGGAGCTGGTTAAGCAGCGCAT
TGAGGTCACGGATGGAAGGCTACAAGCGGCCTTTGTCGTGTCGCGGGCGATCAAAGGCACGCGCATCGGC
GGTGAGGTTGCCGAGGCGCTGGCCGGGTACGAGCTGCCCATTCTTGAGTCCCGTATCACGCAGCGCGTGA
GCTACCCAGGCACTGCCGCCGCCGGCACAACCGTTCTTGAATCAGAACCCGAGGGCGACGCTGCCCGCGA
GGTCCAGGCGCTGGCCGCTGAAATTAAATCAAAACTCATTTGAGTTAATGAGGTAAAGAGAAAATGAGCA
AAAGCACAAACACGCTAAGTGCCGGCCGTCCGAGCGCACGCAGCAGCAAGGCTGCAACGTTGGCCAGCCT
GGCAGACACGCCAGCCATGAAGCGGGTCAACTTTCAGTTGCCGGCGGAGGATCACACCAAGCTGAAGATG
TACGCGGTACGCCAAGGCAAGACCATTACCGAGCTGCTATCTGAATACATCGCGCAGCTACCAGAGTAAA
TGAGCAAATGAATAAATGAGTAGATGAATTTTAGCGGCTAAAGGAGGCGGCATGGAAAATCAAGAACAAC
CAGGCACCGACGCCGTGGAATGCCCCATGTGTGGAGGAACGGGCGGTTGGCCAGGCGTAAGCGGCTGGGT
TGCCTGCCGGCCCTGCAATGGCACTGGAACCCCCAAGCCCGAGGAATCGGCGTGAGCGGTCGCAAACCAT
CCGGCCCGGTACAAATCGGCGCGGCGCTGGGTGATGACCTGGTGGAGAAGTTGAAGGCCGCGCAGGCCGC
CCAGCGGCAACGCATCGAGGCAGAAGCACGCCCCGGTGAATCGTGGCAAGCGGCCGCTGATCGAATCCGC
AAAGAATCCCGGCAACCGCCGGCAGCCGGTGCGCCGTCGATTAGGAAGCCGCCCAAGGGCGACGAGCAAC
CAGATTTTTTCGTTCCGATGCTCTATGACGTGGGCACCCGCGATAGTCGCAGCATCATGGACGTGGCCGT
TTTCCGTCTGTCGAAGCGTGACCGACGAGCTGGCGAGGTGATCCGCTACGAGCTTCCAGACGGGCACGTA
GAGGTTTCCGCAGGGCCGGCCGGCATGGCCAGTGTGTGGGATTACGACCTGGTACTGATGGCGGTTTCCC
ATCTAACCGAATCCATGAACCGATACCGGGAAGGGAAGGGAGACAAGCCCGGCCGCGTGTTCCGTCCACA
CGTTGCGGACGTACTCAAGTTCTGCCGGCGAGCCGATGGCGGAAAGCAGAAAGACGACCTGGTAGAAACC
TGCATTCGGTTAAACACCACGCACGTTGCCATGCAGCGTACGAAGAAGGCCAAGAACGGCCGCCTGGTGA
CGGTATCCGAGGGTGAAGCCTTGATTAGCCGCTACAAGATCGTAAAGAGCGAAACCGGGCGGCCGGAGTA
CATCGAGATCGAGCTAGCTGATTGGATGTACCGCGAGATCACAGAAGGCAAGAACCCGGACGTGCTGACG
GTTCACCCCGATTACTTTTTGATCGATCCCGGCATCGGCCGTTTTCTCTACCGCCTGGCACGCCGCGCCG
CAGGCAAGGCAGAAGCCAGATGGTTGTTCAAGACGATCTACGAACGCAGTGGCAGCGCCGGAGAGTTCAA
GAAGTTCTGTTTCACCGTGCGCAAGCTGATCGGGTCAAATGACCTGCCGGAGTACGATTTGAAGGAGGAG
GCGGGGCAGGCTGGCCCGATCCTAGTCATGCGCTACCGCAACCTGATCGAGGGCGAAGCATCCGCCGGTT
CCTAATGTACGGAGCAGATGCTAGGGCAAATTGCCCTAGCAGGGGAAAAAGGTCGAAAAGGTCTCTTTCC
TGTGGATAGCACGTACATTGGGAACCCAAAGCCGTACATTGGGAACCGGAACCCGTACATTGGGAACCCA
AAGCCGTACATTGGGAACCGGTCACACATGTAAGTGACTGATATAAAAGAGAAAAAAGGCGATTTTTCCG
CCTAAAACTCTTTAAAACTTATTAAAACTCTTAAAACCCGCCTGGCCTGTGCATAACTGTCTGGCCAGCG
CACAGCCGAAGAGCTGCAAAAAGCGCCTACCCTTCGGTCGCTGCGCTCCCTACGCCCCGCCGCTTCGCGT
CGGCCTATCGCGGCCGCTGGCCGCTCAAAAATGGCTGGCCTACGGCCAGGCAATCTACCAGGGCGCGGAC
AAGCCGCGCCGTCGCCACTCGACCGCCGGCGCCCACATCAAGGCACCCTGCCTCGCGCGTTTCGGTGATG
ACGGTGAAAACCTCTGACACATGCAGCTCCCGGAGACGGTCACAGCTTGTCTGTAAGCGGATGCCGGGAG
CAGACAAGCCCGTCAGGGCGCGTCAGCGGGTGTTGGCGGGTGTCGGGGCGCAGCCATGACCCAGTCACGT
AGCGATAGCGGAGTGTATACTGGCTTAACTATGCGGCATCAGAGCAGATTGTACTGAGAGTGCACCATAT
GCGGTGTGAAATACCGCACAGATGCGTAAGGAGAAAATACCGCATCAGGCGCTCTTCCGCTTCCTCGCTC
ACTGACTCGCTGCGCTCGGTCGTTCGGCTGCGGCGAGCGGTATCAGCTCACTCAAAGGCGGTAATACGGT
TATCCACAGAATCAGGGGATAACGCAGGAAAGAACATGTGAGCAAAAGGCCAGCAAAAGGCCAGGAACCG
TAAAAAGGCCGCGTTGCTGGCGTTTTTCCATAGGCTCCGCCCCCCTGACGAGCATCACAAAAATCGACGC
TCAAGTCAGAGGTGGCGAAACCCGACAGGACTATAAAGATACCAGGCGTTTCCCCCTGGAAGCTCCCTCG
TGCGCTCTCCTGTTCCGACCCTGCCGCTTACCGGATACCTGTCCGCCTTTCTCCCTTCGGGAAGCGTGGC
GCTTTCTCATAGCTCACGCTGTAGGTATCTCAGTTCGGTGTAGGTCGTTCGCTCCAAGCTGGGCTGTGTG
CACGAACCCCCCGTTCAGCCCGACCGCTGCGCCTTATCCGGTAACTATCGTCTTGAGTCCAACCCGGTAA
GACACGACTTATCGCCACTGGCAGCAGCCACTGGTAACAGGATTAGCAGAGCGAGGTATGTAGGCGGTGC
TACAGAGTTCTTGAAGTGGTGGCCTAACTACGGCTACACTAGAAGGACAGTATTTGGTATCTGCGCTCTG
CTGAAGCCAGTTACCTTCGGAAAAAGAGTTGGTAGCTCTTGATCCGGCAAACAAACCACCGCTGGTAGCG
GTGGTTTTTTTGTTTGCAAGCAGCAGATTACGCGCAGAAAAAAAGGATCTCAAGAAGATCCTTTGATCTT
TTCTACGGGGTCTGACGCTCAGTGGAACGAAAACTCACGTTAAGGGATTTTGGTCATGCATTCTAGGTAC
TAAAACAATTCATCCAGTAAAATATAATATTTTATTTTCTCCCAATCAGGCTTGATCCCCAGTAAGTCAA
AAAATAGCTCGACATACTGTTCTTCCCCGATATCCTCCCTGATCGACCGGACGCAGAAGGCAATGTCATA
CCACTTGTCCGCCCTGCCGCTTCTCCCAAGATCAATAAAGCCACTTACTTTGCCATCTTTCACAAAGATG
TTGCTGTCTCCCAGGTCGCCGTGGGAAAAGACAAGTTCCTCTTCGGGCTTTTCCGTCTTTAAAAAATCAT
ACAGCTCGCGCGGATCTTTAAATGGAGTGTCTTCTTCCCAGTTTTCGCAATCCACATCGGCCAGATCGTT
ATTCAGTAAGTAATCCAATTCGGCTAAGCGGCTGTCTAAGCTATTCGTATAGGGACAATCCGATATGTCG
ATGGAGTGAAAGAGCCTGATGCACTCCGCATACAGCTCGATAATCTTTTCAGGGCTTTGTTCATCTTCAT
ACTCTTCCGAGCAAAGGACGCCATCGGCCTCACTCATGAGCAGATTGCTCCAGCCATCATGCCGTTCAAA
GTGCAGGACCTTTGGAACAGGCAGCTTTCCTTCCAGCCATAGCATCATGTCCTTTTCCCGTTCCACATCA
TAGGTGGTCCCTTTATACCGGCTGTCCGTCATTTTTAAATATAGGTTTTCATTTTCTCCCACCAGCTTAT
ATACCTTAGCAGGAGACATTCCTTCCGTATCTTTTACGCAGCGGTATTTTTCGATCAGTTTTTTCAATTC
CGGTGATATTCTCATTTTAGCCATTTATTATTTCCTTCCTCTTTTCTATAGTATTTAAAGATACCCCAAG
AAGCTAATTATAACAAGACGAACTCCAATTCACTGTTCCTTGCATTCTAAAACCTTAAATACCAGAAAAC
AGCTTTTTCAAAGTTGTTTTCAAAGTTGGCGTATAACATAGTATCGACGGAGCCGATTTTGAAACCGCGG
TGATCACAGGCAGCAACGCTCTGTCATCGTTACAATCAACATGCTACCCTCCGCGAGATCATCCGTGTTT
CAAACCCGGCAGCTTAGTTGCCGTTCTTCCGAATAGCATCGGTAACATGAGCAAAGTCTGCCGCCTTACA
ACGGCTCTCCCGCTGACGCCGTCCCGGACTGATGGGCTGCCTGTATCGAGTGGTGATTTTGTGCCGAGCT
GCCGGTCGGGGAGCTGTTGGCTGGCTGGTGGCAGGATATATTGTGGTGTAAACAAATTGACGCTTAGACA
ACTTAATAACACATTGCGGACGTTTTTAATGTACTGAATTAACGCCGAATTAATTCGGGGGATCTGGATT
TTAGTACTGGATTTTGGTTTTAGGAATTAGAAATTTTATTGATAGAAGTATTTTACAAATACAAATACAT
ACTAAGGGTTTCTTATATGCTCAACACATGAGCGAAACCCTATAGGAACCCTAATTCCCTTATCTGGGAA
CTACTCACACATTATTATGGAGAAA
