>Addgene plasmid #116898 | pFGL1258 | depositor partial sequence | sequence record 225643 | CenpA promoter region
GAATTCAGTCGCAGGTACATCTCATTATTGGATTGTTGACTTGACAGCTTGGGGGTTATATCGTCGGGGC
AGATGTGACAGTTGGATTGCACACGGCCATTGGCGCCTGCCAACCATCCGACCCACTTTTACAACCGCCA
TACTGAGGAAGGAGGGAATGAGGCGTGTCAAGGCAACTGGATCTATCGATTAGATAGATTATGTGAGAAA
CAAGCATTCGTGTATCAACGCGTAGGCGAAGCTGGGAGTTTTCTCTTCTTTCTTTTTCTTTCGCCCCATC
AATTGTAGATTTTCACACGAGAAAACCATTTCGCGGCTTTGGTACCCGGAAGTGACTGCTGATTAACCAA
AAGTGACCCCTTGTCAAAATCAGCGGCTGGTGGGGGTGTCAATTAACAGAAACGCGCTAGGTCGTGGTAA
GTCGCGTTGCCAGCCCCCTGATTTTCGCATCCAGCGCGTGTGCCCATATTGAAGATATCGATTACAATTA
CCCCAAGCGCTTTGCACTTGCGGTACTCTTTTCTTTGTACCATTCACTCAACCATCTATCCTCCGAATTG
ACCTTCCGTAACATCTCATTTACCAACAAACAAACCAAACACTCACTCGATCTATCCGACTGGCTTCCAA
GAAGGGCGCCACATATCTGCCCCTGTTTAATTTGCAATTAAAGAGTTCCCCCAGCTCCTCCCGCCTTAAT
CGGCTCGAACAAGTACCACAGCCAAGCTACCATCGAGCTCGCTCTCACATAGCTCAGGCCGAGCGCCCAC
CCAACCCAGAAACCATATAGAAACCGACATAAAGAATTC
