>Addgene plasmid #116898 | pFGL1258 | depositor partial sequence | sequence record 225644 | CenpA ORF with 3'UTR
GGATCCCCACCACAAAAAGTAAAGAAGGCAGGGGCCAAAAAAACCGTCCCAGGCGCATCAAGAGACAGCG
GGGTAATGCGTACGTTCCGATTCATTCTCTCGCATCGTGTGTGTGTATATCTAATTCCAGACCAAAACTA
ACTCCAATCCCTCTCTTGACAAAACAGCTGGCGACCCGATCCCACAAAAGAAGTCGAGACGCTATCGCCC
GGGCACCCTCGCTCTGCGCGAGATCAGGCGTTACCAAAAGAGCACCGACCTGCTTATGCGCAAGCTTCCC
TTTGCCCGCCTGGTGCGCGAGGTCGCACTCAGCGTCCGCCCCGTCGACGAGGGCTTCAGGTGGCAGTCTC
ACGCAATCCTGGCCCTGCAGGAGGCCGCCGAGGCCTTTTTGGTCAAGCTGTTTGAGGACACGAACCTGTG
CGCCATCCACGCCAAGCGCGTCACCATCATGCAAAAGGATATACAGCTTGCCAGGCGGATACGTGCCGAT
GGCATTTGAGGGACAGATGCTTCTTTTTCTTTTTCTCTTTCTTTTTTTACCTTTGTTTTCAAAAACATGT
TGAGATACCCAGGATCGTCGGTGGTCTTGCTCGCGGTGGTGTGGGCTTCCGTGGACTGACTTGATTTAAG
AGTAGGCTACATTATTTACAGCTGCCTCGCTTAATTGGACAAGCTGGATGAGCGATTCTCATGGTGGCGC
AGGGCGTTGTTTGGAGTTATTTTTTGGGGTCAATGTCTAACCGGTGCATACGCAATGTTGACTGGCGTTA
TTGGATGGCTTTATATTTTTTTACTTCTTATTTTCTACATTGTATGTAATTTACGGCTTTGATATTTGGG
GTGTCGCATGGCGATGAGCTGCGGATAGTTTACGGTATAAAACGTAATATACTCATATCGTGAAGTTACT
CTGGGGACTGCTTTTCTAGA
